>Addgene plasmid #163701 | AAVS1-TRE3G-SOX2-3xHA-P2A-tagBFP | addgene full sequence | sequence record 325288 | Addgene NGS Result
AAGGGCGAATTCAACCCTGATAAATGCTTCAATAATCAGATCTTCCGGATGGCTCGAGTTTTTCAGCAAG
ATAAATGCTTCAATAATGGGGCCACTAGGGACAGGATTGGATTGAAAAAGGAAGAATCTTTCTAGAAGAT
CTCCTACAATATTCTCAGCTGCCATGGATTGAAAAAGGAAGAGTATGAGTATTCAACATTTCCGTGTCGC
CCTTATTCCCTTTTTTGCGGCATTTTGCCTTCCTGTTTTTGCTCACCCAGAAACGCTGGTGAAAGTAAAA
GATGCTGAAGATCAGTTGGGTGCACGAGTGGGTTACATCGAACTGGATCTCAACAGCGGTAAGATCCTTG
AGAGTTTTCGCCCCGAAGAACGTTTTCCAATGATGAGCACTTTTAAAGTTCTGCTATGTGGCGCGGTATT
ATCCCGTATTGACGCCGGGCAAGAGCAACTCGGTCGCCGCATACACTATTCTCAGAATGACTTGGTTGAG
TACTCACCAGTCACAGAAAAGCATCTTACGGATGGCATGACAGTAAGAGAATTATGCAGTGCTGCCATAA
CCATGAGTGATAACACTGCGGCCAACTTACTTCTGACAACGATCGGAGGACCGAAGGAGCTAACCGCTTT
TTTGCACAACATGGGGGATCATGTAACTCGCCTTGATCGTTGGGAACCGGAGCTGAATGAAGCCATACCA
AACGACGAGCGTGACACCACGATGCCTGTAGCAATGGCAACAACGTTGCGCAAACTATTAACTGGCGAAC
TACTTACTCTAGCTTCCCGGCAACAATTAATAGACTGGATGGAGGCGGATAAAGTTGCAGGACCACTTCT
GCGCTCGGCCCTTCCGGCTGGCTGGTTTATTGCTGATAAATCTGGAGCCGGTGAGCGTGGGTCTCGCGGT
ATCATTGCAGCACTGGGGCCAGATGGTAAGCCCTCCCGTATCGTAGTTATCTACACGACGGGGAGTCAGG
CAACTATGGATGAACGAAATAGACAGATCGCTGAGATAGGTGCCTCACTGATTAAGCATTGGTAACTGTC
AGACCAAGTTTACTCATATATACTTTAGATTGATTTAAAACTTCATTTTTAATTTAAAAGGATCTAGGTG
AAGATCCTTTTTGATAATCTCATGACCAAAATCCCTTAACGGGAGTTTTCGTTCCACTGAGCGTCAGACC
CCGTAGAAAAGATCAAAGGATCTTCTTGAGATCCTTTTTTTCTGCGCGTAATCTGCTGCTTGCAAACAAA
AAAACCACCGCTACCAGCGGTGGTTTGTTTGCCGGATCAAGAGCTACCAACTCTTTTTCCGAAGGTAACT
GGCTTCAGCAGAGCGCAGATACCAAATACTGTTCTTCTAGTGTAGCCGTAGTTAGGCCACCACTTCAAGA
ACTCTGTAGCACCGCCTACATACCTCGCTCTGCTAATCCTGTTACCAGTGGCTGCTGCCAGTGGCGATAA
GTCGTGTCTTACCGGGTTGGACTCAAGACGATAGTTACCGGATAAGGCGCAGCGGTCGGGCTGAACGGGG
GGTTCGTGCACACAGCCCAGCTTGGAGCGAACGACCTACACCGAACTGAGATACCTACAGCGTGAGCTAT
GAGAAAGCGCCACGCTTCCCGAAGGGAGAAAGGCGGACAGGTATCCGGTAAGCGGCAGGGTCGGAACAGG
AGAGCGCACGAGGGAGCTTCCAGGGGGAAACGCCTGGTATCTTTATAGTCCTGTCGGGTTTCGCCACCTC
TGACTTGAGCGTCGATTTTTGTGATGCTCGTCAGGGGGGCGGAGCCTATGGAAAAACGCCAGCAACGCGG
CCTTTTTACGGTTCCTGGCGAATTCGCCCTTAGAGCAGAGCCAGGAACCCCTGTAGGGAAGGGGCAGGAG
AGCCAGGGGCATGAGATGGTGGACGAGGAAGGGGGACAGGGAAGCCTGAGCGCCTCTCCTGGGCTTGCCA
AGGACTCAAACCCAGAAGCCCAGAGCAGGGCCTTAGGGAAGCGGGACCCTGCTCTGGGCGGAGGAATATG
TCCCAGATAGCACTGGGGACTCTTTAAGGAAAGAAGGATGGAGAAAGAGAAAGGGAGTAGAGGCGGCCAC
GACCTGGTGAACACCTAGGACGCACCATTCTCACAAAGGGAGTTTTCCACACGGACACCCCCCTCCTCAC
CACAGCCCTGCCAGGACGGGGCTGGCTACTGGCCTTATCTCACAGGTAAAACTGACGCACGGAGGAACAA
TATAAATTGGGGACTAGAAAGGTGAAGAGCCAAAGTTAGAACTCAGGACCAACTTATTCTGATTTTGTTT
TTCCAAACTGCTTCTCCTCTTGGGAAGTGTAAGGAAGCTGCAGCACCAGGATCAGTGAAACGCACCAGAC
AGCCGCGTCAGAGCAGCTCAGGTTCTGGGAGAGGGTAGCGCAGGGTGGCCACTGAGAACCGGGCAGGTCA
CGCATCCCCCCCTTCCCTCCCACCCCCTGCCAAGCTCTCCCTCCCAGGATCCTCTCTGGCTCCATCGTAA
GCAAACCTTAGAGGTTCTGGCAAGGAGAGAGATGGCTCCAGGAAATGGGGGTGTGTCACCAGATAAGGAA
TCTGCCTAACAGGAGGTGGGGGTTAGACCCAATATCAGGAGACTAGGAAGGAGGAGGCCTAAGGATGGGG
CTTTTCTGTCAAAAGCTGATATCTCCACCCCACAGTGGTTTACTCCCTATCAGTGATAGAGAACGTATGA
AGAGTTTACTCCCTATCAGTGATAGAGAACGTATGCAGACTTTACTCCCTATCAGTGATAGAGAACGTAT
AAGGAGTTTACTCCCTATCAGTGATAGAGAACGTATGACCAGTTTACTCCCTATCAGTGATAGAGAACGT
ATCTACAGTTTACTCCCTATCAGTGATAGAGAACGTATATCCAGTTTACTCCCTATCAGTGATAGAGAAC
GTATAAGCTTTAGGCGTGTACGGTGGGCGCCTATAAAAGCAGAGCTCGTTTAGTGAACCGTCAGATCGCC
TGGAGCAATTCCACAACACTTTTGTCTTATACCAACTTTCCGTACCACTTCCTACCCTCGTAAACTTAAG
GCCACCATGTACAACATGATGGAGACGGAGCTGAAGCCGCCGGGCCCGCAGCAAACTTCGGGGGGCGGCG
GCGGCAACTCCACCGCGGCGGCGGCCGGCGGCAACCAGAAAAACAGCCCGGACCGCGTCAAGCGGCCCAT
GAATGCCTTCATGGTGTGGTCCCGCGGGCAGCGGCGCAAGATGGCCCAGGAGAACCCCAAGATGCACAAC
TCGGAGATCAGCAAGCGCCTGGGCGCCGAGTGGAAACTTTTGTCGGAGACGGAGAAGCGGCCGTTCATCG
ACGAGGCTAAGCGGCTGCGAGCGCTGCACATGAAGGAGCACCCGGATTATAAATACCGGCCCCGGCGGAA
AACCAAGACGCTCATGAAGAAGGATAAGTACACGCTGCCCGGCGGGCTGCTGGCCCCCGGCGGCAATAGC
ATGGCGAGCGGGGTCGGGGTGGGCGCCGGCCTGGGCGCGGGCGTGAACCAGCGCATGGACAGTTACGCGC
ACATGAACGGCTGGAGCAACGGCAGCTACAGCATGATGCAGGACCAGCTGGGCTACCCGCAGCACCCGGG
CCTCAATGCGCACGGCGCAGCGCAGATGCAGCCCATGCACCGCTACGACGTGAGCGCCCTGCAGTACAAC
TCCATGACCAGCTCGCAGACCTACATGAACGGCTCGCCCACCTACAGCATGTCCTACTCGCAGCAGGGCA
CCCCTGGCATGGCTCTTGGCTCCATGGGTTCGGTGGTCAAGTCCGAGGCCAGCTCCAGCCCCCCTGTGGT
TACCTCTTCCTCCCACTCCAGGGCGCCCTGCCAGGCCGGGGACCTCCGGGACATGATCAGCATGTATCTC
CCCGGCGCCGAGGTGCCGGAACCCGCCGCCCCCAGCAGACTTCACATGTCCCAGCACTACCAGAGCGGCC
CGGTGCCCGGCACGGCCATTAACGGCACACTGCCCCTCTCACACATGGGTAGCGGCAGCGGTAGCTACCC
GTATGATGTTCCGGATTACGCTGGCTATCCCTACGACGTGCCCGACTATGCCGGGTACCCCTATGACGTC
CCAGACTACGCAGGAAGCGGAGCTACTAACTTCAGCCTGCTGAAGCAGGCTGGAGACGTGGAGGAGAACC
CTGGACCTAGCGAGCTGATTAAGGAGAACATGCACATGAAGCTGTACATGGAGGGCACCGTGGACAACCA
TCACTTCAAGTGCACATCCGAGGGCGAAGGCAAGCCCTACGAGGGCACCCAGACCATGAGAATCAAGGTG
GTCGAGGGCGGCCCTCTCCCCTTCGCCTTCGACATCCTGGCTACTAGCTTCCTCTACGGCAGCAAGACCT
TCATCAACCACACCCAGGGCATCCCCGACTTCTTCAAGCAGTCCTTCCCTGAGGGCTTCACATGGGAGAG
AGTCACCACATACGAAGACGGGGGCGTGCTGACCGCTACCCAGGACACCAGCCTCCAGGACGGCTGCCTC
ATCTACAACGTCAAGATCAGAGGGGTGAACTTCACATCCAACGGCCCTGTGATGCAGAAGAAAACACTCG
GCTGGGAGGCCTTCACCGAGACGCTGTACCCCGCTGACGGCGGCCTGGAAGGCAGAAACGACATGGCCCT
GAAGCTCGTGGGCGGGAGCCATCTGATCGCAAACATCAAGACCACATATAGATCCAAGAAACCCGCTAAG
AACCTCAAGATGCCTGGCGTCTACTATGTGGACTACAGACTGGAAAGAATCAAGGAGGCCAACAACGAGA
CCTACGTCGAGCAGCACGAGGTGGCAGTGGCCAGATACTGCGACCTCCCTAGCAAACTGGGGCACAAGCT
TAATTAGTAAGCGGCCGCAATCGATCGCCCACCCCAACTTGTTTATTGCAGCTTATAATGGTTACAAATA
AAGCAATAGCATCACAAATTTCACAAATAAAGCATTTTTTTCACTGCATTCTAGTTGTGGTTTGTCCAAA
CTCATCAATGTATCTTATCATGTCTGTATACCGTCGACCTCTAGCTAGAGCTTGGCGTAATCATGGTCAT
AGCTGTTTCCTGTGTGAAATTGTTATCCGCTCACAATTCCACACAACATACGAGCCGGAAGCATAAAGTG
TAAAGCCTGGGGTGCCTAATGAGTGAGCTAACTCACATTAATTGCGTTGCGCTCACTGCCCGCTTTCCAG
TCGGGAAACCTGTCGTGCCAGCTGCATTAATGAATCGGCCAACGCGCGGGGAGAGGCGGTTTGCGTATTG
GGCGCTCTTCCGCTTCCTCGCTCACTGACTCGCTGCGCTCGGTCGTTCGGCTGCGGCGAGCGGTATCAGC
TCACTCAAAGGACGGCCGCATAACTTCGTATAATGTATGCTATACGAAGTTATAAGCTTGGGCTGCAGGT
CGAGGGATCTCCATAAGAGAAGAGGGACAGCTATGACTGGGAGTAGTCAGGAGAGGAGGAAAAATCTGGC
TAGTAAAACATGTAAGGAAAATTTTAGGGATGTTAAAGAAAAAAATAACACAAAACAAAATATAAAAAAA
ATCTAACCTCAAGTCAAGGCTTTTCTATGGAATAAGGAATGGACAGCAGGGGGCTGTTTCATATACTGAT
GACCTCTTTATAGCCAACCTTTGTTCATGGCAGCCAGCATATGGGCATATGTTGCCAAACTCTAAACCAA
ATACTCATTCTGATGTTTTAAATGATTTGCCCTCCCATATGTCCTTCCGAGTGAGAGACACAAAAAATTC
CAACACACTATTGCAATGAAAATAAATTTCCTTTATTAGCCAGAAGTCAGATGCTCAAGGGGCTTCATGA
TGTCCCCATAATTTTTGGCAGAGGGAAAAAGATCTCAGTGGTATTTGTGAGCCAGGGCATTGGCCACACC
AGCCACCACCTTCTGATAGGCAGCCTGCACCTGAGGAGTGAATTCACGCGTTTTAGCCTGGCAGCATATC
GAGATCGAAGTCATCGAGAGCGTCAGCAGGGAGCATATCCAGATCAAAATCATCCAGGGCATCGGCGGGC
AGCATGTCCAGGTCGAAGTCGTCCAGGGCGTCGGTGGGTCCGCCGCTCTCGCACTTCAGCTGCTTCTCGA
GGCCGCAGATGATCAGTTCCAGGCCGAACAGGAAGGCGGGCTCGGCGCCCTGTCTGTCGAACAGCTCGAT
GGCCTGCTTCAGCAGGGGGGGCATGCTGTCGGTGGTGGGTGTCTCTCTTTCCTCTTTGGCGACCTGGTGT
TCCTGTTCTTCCAGCACGCAGCCCAGGGTGAAGTGGCCCACGGCGCTCAGGGCGTACAGGGCGTTTTCCA
GGCTGAAGCCCTGCTGGCACAGGAAGGCCAGCTGGTTTTCCAGTGTCTCGTACTGCTTCTCGGTGGGTCT
GGTGCCCAGGTGCACTTTGGCGCCGTCCCGGTGGCTCAGCAGGGCGCATCTGTAGCTCTTGGCGTTGTTC
CGCAGGAAGTCCTGCCAGCTCTCGCCTTCCAGAGGGCAGCTGTGGGTGTGGTGCCGGTCCAGCATCTCGA
TGGGCAGGGCGTCCAGCAGGGCCCGCTTGTTCTTCACGTGCCAGTACAGGGTGGGCTGTTCCACGCCCAG
TTTCTGGGCCAGCTTCCGGGTGGTCAGGCCCTCGATGCCCACGCCGTTCAGCAGTTCCAGGGCGCTGTTG
ATCACTTTGCTCTTGTCCAGCCGGCTCATGTCGACATTCTTTGCCAAAATGATGAGACAGCACAATAACC
AGCACGTTGCCCAGGAGCTGTAGGAAAAAGAAGAAGGCATGAACATGGTTAGCAGAGGCTCTAGAGCCGC
CGGTCACACGCCAGAAGCCGAACCCCGCCCTGCCCCGTCCCCCCCGAAGGCAGCCGTCCCCCCGCGGACA
GCCCCGAGGCTGGAGAGGGAGAAGGGGACGGCGGCGCGGCGACGCACGAAGGCCCTCCCCGCCCATTTCC
TTCCTGCCGGCGCCGCACCGCTTCGCCCCGCGCCCGCTAGAGGGGGTGCGGCGGCGCCTCCCAGATTTCG
GCTCCGCACAGATTTGGGACAAAGGAAGTCCCTGCGCCCTCTCGCACGATTACCATAAAAGGCAATGGCT
GCGGCTCGCCGCGCCTCGACAGCCGCCGGCGCTCCGGGGGCCGCCGCGCCCCTCCCCCGAGCCCYCCCCG
GCCCGAGGCGGCCCCGCCCCGCCCGGCACCCCCACCTGCCGCCACCCCCCGCCCGGCACGGCGAGCCCCG
CGCCACGCCCCGTACGGAGCCCCGCACCCGAAGCCGGGCCGTGCTCAGCAACTCGGGGAGGGGGGTGCAG
GGGGGGTTGCAGCCCGACCGACGCGCCCACACCCCCTGCTCACCCCCCCACGCACACACCCCGCACGCAG
CCTTTGTTCCCCTCGCAGCCCCCCCCGCACCGCGGGGCACCGCCCCCGGCCGCGCTCCCCTCGCGCACAC
TGCGGAGCGCACAAAGCCCCGCGCCGCGCCCGCAGCGCTCACAGCCGCCGGGCAGCGCGGAGCCGCACGC
GGCGCTCCCCACGCACACACACACGCACGCACCCCCCGAGCCGCTCCCCCCGCACAAAGGGCCCTCCCGG
AGCCCCTCAAGGCTTTCACGCAGCCACAGAAAAGAAACAAGCCGTCATTAAACCAAGCGCTAATTACAGC
CCGGAGGAGAAGGGCCGTCCCGCCCGCTCACCTGTGGGAGTAACGCGGTCAGTCAGAGCCGGGGCGGGCG
GCGCGAGGCGGCGGCGGAGCGGGGCACGGGGCGAAGGCAGCGCGCAGCGACTCCCGCCCGCCGCGCGCTT
CGCTTTTTATAGGGCCGCCGCCGCCGCCGCCTCGCCATAAAAGGAAACTTTCGGAGCGCGCCGCTCTGAT
TGGCTGCCGCCGCACCTCTCCGCCTCSCCCCSCCCCSCCCCCCSCCCCSCCCCSCCCCSCCYGGCGCGCG
CCCCCCCCCCCCCCCCGCCCCCATCGCTGCACAAAATAATTAAAAAATAAATAAATACAAAATTGGGGGT
GGGGAGGGGGGGGAGATGGGGAGAGTGAAGCAGAACGTGGGGCTCACCTCGACCATGGTAATAGCGATGA
CTAATACGTAGATGTACTGCCAAGTAGGAAAGTCCCATAAGGTCATGTACTGGGCATAATGCCAGGCGGG
CCATTTACCGTCATTGACGTCAATAGGGGGCGTACTTGGCATATGATACACTTGATGTACTGCCAAGTGG
GCAGTTTACCGTAAATACTCCACCCATTGACGTCAATGGAAAGTCCCTATTGGCGTTACTATGGGAACAT
ACGTCATTATTGACGTCAATGGGCGGGGGTCGTTGGGCGGTCAGCCAGGCGGGCCATTTACCGTAAGTTA
TGTAACGCGGAACTCCATATATGGGCTATGAACTAATGACCCCGTAATTGATTACTATTAATAACTAGTC
AATAATCAATGTCGAGACCCATAGAGCCCACCGCATCCCCAGCATGCCTGCTATTGTCTTCCCAATCCTC
CCCCTTGCTGTCCTGCCCCACCCCACCCCCCAGAATAGAATGACACCTACTCAGACAATGCGATGCAATT
TCCTCATTTTATTAGGAAAGGACAGTGGGAGTGGCACCTTCCAGGGTCAAGGAAGGCACGGGGGAGGGGC
AAACAACAGATGGCTGGCAACTAGAAGGCACAGTCGAGGCTGATCAGCGGGTTTAAACTCAGAAGAACTC
GTCAAGAAGGCGATAGAAGGCGATGCGCTGCGAATCGGGAGCGGCGATACCGTAAAGCACGAGGAAGCGG
TCAGCCCATTCGCCGCCAAGCTCTTCAGCAATATCACGGGTAGCCAACGCTATGTCCTGATAGCGGTCCG
CCACACCCAGCCGGCCACAGTCGATGAATCCAGAAAAGCGGCCATTTTCCACCATGATATTCGGCAAGCA
GGCATCGCCATGGGTCACGACGAGATCATCGCCGTCGGGCATGCGCGCCTTGAGCCTGGCGAACAGTTCG
GCTGGCGCGAGCCCCTGATGCTCTTCGTCCAGATCATCCTGATCGACAAGACCGGCTTCCATCCGAGTAC
GTGCTCGCTCGATGCGATGTTTCGCTTGGTGGTCGAATGGGCAGGTAGCCGGATCAAGCGTATGCAGCCG
CCGCATTGCATCAGCCATGATGGATACTTTCTCGGCAGGAGCAAGGTGAGATGACAGGAGATCCTGCCCC
GGCACTTCGCCCAATAGCAGCCAGTCCCTTCCCGCTTCAGTGACAACGTCGAGCACAGCTGCGCAAGGAA
CGCCCGTCGTGGCCAGCCACGATAGCCGCGCTGCCTCGTCCTGCAGTTCATTCAGGGCACCGGACAGGTC
GGTCTTGACAAAAAGAACCGGGCGCCCCTGCGCTGACAGCCGGAACACGGCGGCATCAGAGCAGCCGATT
GTCTGTTGTGCCCAGTCATAGCCGAATAGCCTCTCCACCCAAGCGGCCGGAGAACCTGCGTGCAATCCAT
CTTGTTCAATGGCCGATCCCATGGTGGCGGTACCCTCGAGCCTAGGGCCGGGATTCTCCTCCACGTCACC
GCATGTTAGAAGACTTCCTCTGCCCTCTCCGCTGCCAGATCTCTCGAGGCCCTGTGGGAGGAAGAGAAGA
GGTCAGAAGCTTATAACTTCGTATAATGTATGCTATACGAAGTTATTGCCCCACTGTGGGGTGGAGGGGA
CAGATAAAAGTACCCAGAACCAGAGCCACATTAACCGGCCCTGGGAATATAAGGTGGTCCCAGCTCGGGG
ACACAGGATCCCTGGAGGCAGCAAACATGCTGTCCTGAAGTGGACATAGGGGCCCGGGTTGGAGGAAGAA
GACTAGCTGAGCTCTCGGACCCCTGGAAGATGCCATGACAGGGGGCTGGAAGAGCTAGCACAGACTAGAG
AGGTAAGGGGGGTAGGGGAGCTGCCCAAATGAAAGGAGTGAGAGGTGACCCGAATCCACAGGAGAACGGG
GTGTCCAGGCAAAGAAAGCAAGAGGATGGAGAGGTGGCTAAAGCCAGGGAGACGGGGTACTTTGGGGTTG
TCCAGAAAAACGGTGATGATGCAGGCCTACAAGAAGGGGAGGCGGGACGCAAGGGAGACATCCGTCGGAG
AAGGCCATCCTAAGAAACGAGAGATGGCACAGGCCCCAGAAGGAGAAGGAAAAGGGAACCCAGCGAGTGA
AGACGGCATGGGGTTGGGTGAGGGAGGAGAGATGCCCGGAGAGGACCCAGACACGGGGAGGATCCGCTCA
GAGGACATCACGTGGTGCAGCGCCGAGAAGGAAGTGCTCCGGAAAGAGCATCCTTGGGCAGCAACACAGC
AGAGAGCAAGGGGAAGAGGGAGTGGAGGAAGACGGAACCTGAAGGAGGCGGCAGGGAAGGATCTGGGCCA
GCCGTAGAGGTGACCCAGGCCACAAGCTGCAGACAGAAAGCGGCACAGGCCCAGGGGAGAGAATGCTGGT
CAGAGAAAGCA
Features (pLannotate 1.2.2; 27 found; start..end, strand, type, name):
     13..36      +  promoter       AmpR promoter (fragment): bla
     70..87      +  promoter       AmpR promoter (fragment): bla
    168..184     +  promoter       AmpR promoter (fragment): bla
    185..1045    +  CDS            AmpR: β-lactamase; bla; confers resistance to ampicillin, carbenicillin, and related antibiotics
   1216..1804    +  rep_origin     ori: high-copy-number ColE1/pMB1/pBR322/pUC origin of replication
   1981..2510    -  misc_feature   HA-R: right homology arm from the adeno-associated virus integration site (AAVS1) within intron 1 of the human PPP1R12C gene
   2698..3074    +  promoter       TRE3G promoter: 3rd-generation Tet-responsive promoter that can be activated by binding of Tet-On® 3G
   3087..4037    +  CDS            SOX2: SOX2_HUMAN - Experimental evidence at protein level: Swiss-Prot protein existence level 1. Transcription factor that forms a trimeric complex with OCT4 on DNA and controls the expression of a number of genes involved in embryonic development such as YES1, FGF4, UTF1 and ZFP206 (By similarity). Binds to the proximal enhancer region of NANOG (By similarity). Critical for early embryogenesis and for embryonic stem cell pluripotency (PubMed:18035408). Downstream SRRT target that mediates the promotion of neural stem cell self-renewal (By similarity). Keeps neural cells undifferentiated by countera
   4209..4906    +  CDS            TagBFP (fragment): monomeric blue fluorescent protein mammalian codon-optimized
   4936..5057    +  polyA_signal   SV40 poly(A) signal: SV40 polyadenylation signal
   5130..5146    -  protein_bind   lac operator: The lac repressor binds to the lac operator to inhibit transcription in E. coli. This inhibition can be relieved by adding lactose or isopropyl-β-D-thiogalactopyranoside (IPTG). lac repressor encoded by lacI
   5154..5184    -  promoter       lac promoter: promoter for the E. coli lac operon
   5199..5220    -  protein_bind   CAP binding site: CAP binding activates transcription in the presence of cAMP. E. coli catabolite activator protein
   5233..5325    -  CDS            lacI (fragment): lac repressor; lacI; The lac repressor binds to the lac operator to inhibit transcription in E. coli. This inhibition can be relieved by adding lactose or isopropyl-β-D-thiogalactopyranoside (IPTG).
   5327..5399    -  rep_origin     RSF ori (fragment): Plasmids containing the RSF 1030 origin of replication can be propagated in E. coli cells that contain additional plasmids with compatible origins.
   5410..5443    -  protein_bind   loxP: Cre-mediated recombination occurs in the 8-bp core sequence (GCATACAT). Cre recombinase
   5792..5847    -  polyA_signal   β-globin poly(A) signal: rabbit β-globin polyadenylation signal (Gil and Proudfoot, 1987)
   5918..5998    -  CDS            HBB (fragment): HBB_PONPY - Experimental evidence at transcript level: Swiss-Prot protein existence level 2. Involved in oxygen transport from the lung to the various peripheral tissues. From Pongo pygmaeus (Bornean orangutan).
   6132..6749    -  CDS            tetR: TETR2_ECOLX - Experimental evidence at protein level: Swiss-Prot protein existence level 1. TetR is the repressor of the tetracycline resistance element; its N-terminal region forms a helix-turn-helix structure and binds DNA. Binding of tetracycline to TetR reduces the repressor affinity for the tetracycline resistance gene (tetA) promoter operator sites. From Escherichia coli.
   6808..7824    -  intron         chimeric intron: chimera between introns from chicken β-actin and rabbit β-globin
   7825..8102    -  promoter       chicken β-actin promoter: No description available
   8104..8483    -  enhancer       CMV enhancer: human cytomegalovirus immediate early enhancer
   8489..8713    -  polyA_signal   bGH poly(A) signal: bovine growth hormone polyadenylation signal
   8739..9542    -  CDS            NeoR/KanR: aminoglycoside phosphotransferase from Tn5; aph(3')-II (or nptII); confers resistance to neomycin, kanamycin, and G418 (Geneticin®)
   9641..9666    -  misc_feature   SA: splice acceptor site
   9673..9706    -  protein_bind   loxP: Cre-mediated recombination occurs in the 8-bp core sequence (GCATACAT). Cre recombinase
   9708..10511   -  misc_feature   HA-L: left homology arm from the adeno-associated virus integration site (AAVS1) within intron 1 of the human PPP1R12C gene
