[The description below was written by a language model from this plasmid's Addgene catalogue record and pLannotate feature annotations shown in this document.]
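Description:
AAVS1-TRE3G-SOX2-3xHA-P2A-tagBFP is a roughly 10.5 kb homology-directed repair donor plasmid, built on a pAAVS1 backbone, for placing a doxycycline-inducible human SOX2 cassette into the AAVS1 safe-harbour site in intron 1 of PPP1R12C. Although catalogued under "AAV", the feature table shows no ITRs; the name refers to the genomic target locus, not to a viral delivery format. It is maintained in E. coli through a high-copy ColE1/pUC-type origin with ampicillin resistance. The left and right AAVS1 homology arms flank everything intended for integration.

Between the arms are three functional units. A TRE3G promoter drives SOX2 carrying a C-terminal 3xHA tag, followed by a P2A self-cleaving peptide and TagBFP and terminated by an SV40 poly(A) signal, so blue fluorescence reports induced cells while SOX2 is released as a separate, epitope-tagged protein. In the opposite orientation, a CAG promoter (CMV enhancer, chicken β-actin promoter and chimeric intron) constitutively expresses the rtTA transactivator (annotated through its tetR portion) with a rabbit β-globin poly(A), making the system all-in-one Tet-On. Next to the left arm, a splice acceptor precedes a neomycin resistance gene with a bGH poly(A). No dedicated promoter is annotated for this gene, consistent with a gene-trap design in which G418 resistance depends on splicing from the endogenous PPP1R12C transcript after correct targeting. Two loxP sites bracket the region containing the selection and rtTA units, although the record does not describe their use.

The depositor also inserted a 23 bp T2 sgRNA target sequence into the backbone. When the donor is co-delivered with the companion Cas9/T2-sgRNA plasmid, the same guide cuts the genomic AAVS1 site and linearises the donor inside the cell.
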