Addgene plasmid #163701: AAVS1-TRE3G-SOX2-3xHA-P2A-tagBFP
Purpose: Dox-inducible SOX2-3xHA HDR knock-in cassette into the AAVS1 locus with a tagBFP fluorescent marker linked by a self-cleaving P2A peptide.
Depositing lab: Jennifer Mitchell. Depositing organization: University of Toronto. Publication: Epigenetic reprogramming of a distal developmental enhancer cluster drives SOX2 overexpression in breast and lung adenocarcinoma. Abatti LE, Lado-Fernandez P, Huynh L, Collado M, Hoffman MM, Mitchell JA. Nucleic Acids Res. 2023 Sep 22:gkad734. doi: 10.1093/nar/gkad734. PubMed 37738673.
Backbone
  Vector backbone: pAAVS1
  Backbone size w/o insert (bp): 8691
  Total vector size (bp): 10512
  Modifications to backbone: Inserted T2-sgRNA target sequence (23bp) into SspI cut site to induce plasmid linearized inside the cell.
  Vector type: Mammalian Expression, AAV, CRISPR
  Selectable markers: Neomycin (select with G418)
Growth in bacteria
  Bacterial resistance: Ampicillin, 100 μg/mL
  Growth temperature: 37°C
  Growth strain: NEB Stable
  Copy number: High Copy
Gene/Insert 1
  Gene/Insert name: SOX2-3xHA-P2A-tagBFP (alt name: ANOP3)
  Species: H. sapiens (human)
  Insert size (bp): 1821
  GenBank ID: NM_003106
  Entrez Gene: SOX2 (a.k.a. ANOP3, MCOPS3)
  Promoter: TRE3G
  Tag / fusion protein: 3x-HA (C terminal on insert); P2A-tagBFP (C terminal on insert)
  Cloning method: Restriction Enzyme; 5′ cloning site AflII (not destroyed); 3′ cloning site NotI (not destroyed)
  Sequencing primers: 5′ GCTCGTTTAGTGAACCGTCAG; 3′ TGTGGAATTGTGAGCGGATA
Gene/Insert 2
  Gene/Insert name: rtTA
  Species: Synthetic
  Insert size (bp): 853
  Promoter: CAG
  Cloning method: Restriction Enzyme; 5′ cloning site XbaI (not destroyed); 3′ cloning site MluI (not destroyed)
  Sequencing primers: 5′ CTCTAGAGCCTCTGCTAACC; 3′ CAGAGGGAAAAAGATCTCAGT
Gene/Insert 3
  Gene/Insert name: T2-sgRNA
  Species: Synthetic
  Insert size (bp): 23
  Cloning method: Restriction Enzyme; 5′ cloning site SspI (destroyed during cloning); 3′ cloning site SspI (destroyed during cloning)
  Sequencing primers: 5′ agtggaggaagacggaacct; 3′ agcaaaaacaggaaggcaaa
Terms and licenses: Academic/Nonprofit Terms; Industry Terms: Not Available to Industry
Depositor comments: Plasmid backbone was modified from Addgene Plasmid #73497 to insert the SOX2-3xHA-P2A-tagBFP cassette. sgRNA T2 target sequence (ggggccactagggacaggattgg) was cloned from Addgene Plasmid #72833 into the SspI cutsite in order to induce plasmid linearization inside the cell. Use this construct together with Addgene Plasmid #72833 to induce AAVS1 HDR integration.
How to cite: AAVS1-TRE3G-SOX2-3xHA-P2A-tagBFP was a gift from Jennifer Mitchell (Addgene plasmid # 163701 ; http://n2t.net/addgene:163701 ; RRID:Addgene_163701)
